Addgene plasmid #146578: pLNHA-C1-HseIF4A3_I
Purpose: Mammalian Expression of HseIF4A3
Depositing lab: Elisa Izaurralde. Depositing organization: Max Planck Institute for Developmental Biology. Publication: An eIF4AIII-containing complex required for mRNA localization and nonsense-mediated mRNA decay. Palacios IM, Gatfield D, St Johnston D, Izaurralde E. Nature. 2004 Feb 19. 427(6976):753-7. 10.1038/nature02351 PubMed 14973490.
Backbone
  Vector backbone: Unknown
  Vector type: Mammalian Expression
Growth in bacteria
  Bacterial resistance: Kanamycin, 50 μg/mL
  Growth temperature: 37°C
  Growth strain: DH5alpha
  Copy number: High Copy
Gene/Insert
  Gene/Insert name: HseIF4A3
  Species: H. sapiens (human)
  Entrez Gene: EIF4A3 (a.k.a. DDX48, Fal1, MUK34, NMP265, NUK34, RCPS, eIF-4A-III, eIF4A-III, eIF4AIII)
  Cloning method: Unknown
Terms and licenses: Academic/Nonprofit Terms; Industry Terms: Not Available to Industry
Depositor comments: ORF extracted from NCBI:NM_014740.3 Plasmids from this collection were made available to the research community and donated after the lab closed. Please note that the sequence provided by the depositing laboratory may be theoretical/predicted or based on Sanger sequencing results. There may be discrepancies between sequencing results obtained by Addgene and the depositor sequence. If an Addgene verified sequence is not available, please contact before placing your order to request that our lab fully sequence the plasmid.
How to cite: pLNHA-C1-HseIF4A3_I was a gift from Elisa Izaurralde (Addgene plasmid # 146578 ; http://n2t.net/addgene:146578 ; RRID:Addgene_146578)
