[The description below was written by a language model from this plasmid's Addgene catalogue record and pLannotate feature annotations shown in this document.]
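Description:
pLNHA-C1-HseIF4A3_I is a 5.4 kb mammalian expression plasmid encoding human EIF4A3 (eIF4AIII, also known as DDX48), an ATP-dependent RNA helicase and core component of the exon junction complex. The catalogue lists the backbone as unknown. The annotated layout, however, shows a CMV-driven cassette followed by an f1 ori, a dual-promoter NeoR/KanR unit and a pUC-type origin, which is typical of C1-style vectors in which tags are fused upstream of the insert. The high-copy ColE1/pUC origin supports propagation in E. coli under kanamycin selection. The aminoglycoside phosphotransferase gene lies behind both a bacterial (bla) promoter and the SV40 early promoter and ends with the HSV TK poly(A) signal, so it can also confer G418 resistance in mammalian cells.

The CMV enhancer and promoter drive the expression cassette, and a short T7 promoter sits just downstream of them. The open reading frame begins with a fragment of the bacteriophage lambda N protein, followed by an HA epitope (annotated as a partial 3xHA match), then the EIF4A3 coding sequence, which the depositor states was taken from the NCBI reference transcript. Residual multiple cloning site sequence and the SV40 poly(A) signal follow the insert. The lambda N peptide is the RNA-binding element that recognises boxB hairpins, so a lambda N-HA fusion like this one is the kind generally used to tether a protein to boxB-containing reporter mRNAs, with the HA tag serving for detection. The record itself states the purpose only as mammalian expression of EIF4A3, and the associated publication concerns its role in mRNA localisation and nonsense-mediated decay. Several small annotations (HIV-1 LTR, large T antigen, ble and bGH poly(A) fragments) are probably incidental partial matches rather than functional elements.
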