Features (pLannotate 1.2.2; 18 found; start..end, strand, type, name):
     61..364     +  enhancer       CMV enhancer: human cytomegalovirus immediate early enhancer
    365..568     +  promoter       CMV promoter: human cytomegalovirus (CMV) immediate early promoter
    564..597     +  LTR            5' LTR (truncated) (fragment): truncated 5' long terminal repeat (LTR) from HIV-1
    613..631     +  promoter       T7 promoter: promoter for bacteriophage T7 RNA polymerase
    665..730     +  CDS            N (fragment): REGN_LAMBD - Experimental evidence at protein level: Swiss-Prot protein existence level 1. Plays a role as a transcriptional antitermination factor that allows the virus to initiate its lytic phase. Activates expression of the delayed viral early genes by modifying host RNA polymerase (RNAP) into a form that is resistant to termination signals. This antitermination function requires the host NusA protein which serves to stabilize the interaction between antitermination protein N and host RNA polymerase. From Escherichia phage lambda (Bacteriophage lambda).
    755..781     +  CDS            3xHA (fragment): three tandem HA epitope tags
    797..2029    +  CDS            EIF4A3: IF4A3_HUMAN - Also known as DDX48, KIAA0111. Experimental evidence at protein level: Swiss-Prot protein existence level 1. ATP-dependent RNA helicase (PubMed:16170325). Involved in pre-mRNA splicing as component of the spliceosome (PubMed:11991638, PubMed:22961380, PubMed:28502770, PubMed:28076346, PubMed:29301961). Core component of the splicing-dependent multiprotein exon junction complex (EJC) deposited at splice junctions on mRNAs (PubMed:16209946, PubMed:16170325, PubMed:16314458, PubMed:16923391, PubMed:16931718, PubMed:19033377, PubMed:20479275). The EJC is a dynamic structure consistin
   2034..2069    +  misc_feature   MCS (fragment): multiple cloning site
   2086..2170    +  CDS            large T antigen (fragment): large T antigen from SV40 (simian virus 40)
   2193..2314    +  polyA_signal   SV40 poly(A) signal: SV40 polyadenylation signal
   2348..2776    -  rep_origin     f1 ori (sequence partly withheld): f1 bacteriophage origin of replication; arrow indicates direction of (+) strand synthesis
   2803..2907    +  promoter       AmpR promoter: bla
   2909..3266    +  promoter       SV40 promoter: SV40 enhancer and early promoter
   3301..4095    +  CDS            NeoR/KanR: aminoglycoside phosphotransferase from Tn5; aph(3')-II (or nptII); confers resistance to neomycin, kanamycin, and G418 (Geneticin®)
   4116..4268    +  CDS            ble (fragment): BLE_KLEPN - Experimental evidence at protein level: Swiss-Prot protein existence level 1. Binding protein with a strong affinity to the bleomycin family of antibiotics. Binds to CL990; an antimitotic-antibiotic compound. From Klebsiella pneumoniae.
   4327..4374    +  polyA_signal   HSV TK poly(A) signal: herpes simplex virus thymidine kinase polyadenylation signal (Cole and Stacy, 1985)
   4465..4481    -  polyA_signal   bGH poly(A) signal (fragment): bovine growth hormone polyadenylation signal
   4703..5291    +  rep_origin     ori: high-copy-number ColE1/pMB1/pBR322/pUC origin of replication
>Addgene plasmid #146578 | pLNHA-C1-HseIF4A3_I | addgene full sequence | sequence record 476748 | Addgene NGS Result
TAGTTATTAATAGTAATCAATTACGGGGTCATTAGTTCATAGCCCATATATGGAGTTCCGCGTTACATAA
CTTACGGTAAATGGCCCGCCTGGCTGACCGCCCAACGACCCCCGCCCATTGACGTCAATAATGACGTATG
TTCCCATAGTAACGCCAATAGGGACTTTCCATTGACGTCAATGGGTGGAGTATTTACGGTAAACTGCCCA
CTTGGCAGTACATCAAGTGTATCATATGCCAAGTACGCCCCCTATTGACGTCAATGACGGTAAATGGCCC
GCCTGGCATTATGCCCAGTACATGACCTTATGGGACTTTCCTACTTGGCAGTACATCTACGTATTAGTCA
TCGCTATTACCATGGTGATGCGGTTTTGGCAGTACATCAATGGGCGTGGATAGCGGTTTGACTCACGGGG
ATTTCCAAGTCTCCACCCCATTGACGTCAATGGGAGTTTGTTTTGGCACCAAAATCAACGGGACTTTCCA
AAATGTCGTAACAACTCCGCCCCATTGACGCAAATGGGCGGTAGGCGTGTACGGTGGGAGGTCTATATAA
GCAGAGCTCTCTGGCTAACTAGAGAACCCACTGCTTACTGGCTTATCGAAATTAATACGACTCACTATAG
GGAGACCCAAGCTCTAGCGCTACCGGTCGCCACCATGGACGCACAAACACGACGACGTGAGCGTCGCGCT
GAGAAACAAGCTCAATGGAAAGCTGCAAACGGTGGATCTCCTCCACATATGGCTTACCCATACGATGTTC
CAGATTACGCTCCTCCATCTCGAGCTATGGCGACCACGGCCACGATGGCGACCTCGGGCTCGGCGCGAAA
GCGGCTGCTCAAAGAGGAAGACATGACTAAAGTGGAATTCGAGACCAGCGAGGAGGTGGATGTGACCCCC
ACGTTCGACACCATGGGCCTGCGGGAGGACCTGCTGCGGGGCATCTACGCTTACGGTTTTGAAAAACCAT
CAGCAATCCAGCAACGAGCAATCAAGCAGATCATCAAAGGGAGAGATGTCATCGCACAGTCTCAGTCCGG
CACAGGAAAAACAGCCACCTTCAGTATCTCAGTCCTCCAGTGTTTGGATATTCAGGTTCGTGAAACTCAA
GCTTTGATCTTGGCTCCCACAAGAGAGTTGGCTGTGCAGATCCAGAAGGGGCTGCTTGCTCTCGGTGACT
ACATGAATGTCCAGTGCCATGCCTGCATTGGAGGCACCAATGTTGGCGAGGACATCAGGAAGCTGGATTA
CGGACAGCATGTTGTCGCGGGCACTCCAGGGCGTGTTTTTGATATGATTCGTCGCAGAAGCCTAAGGACA
CGTGCTATCAAAATGTTGGTTTTGGATGAAGCTGATGAAATGTTGAATAAAGGTTTCAAAGAGCAGATTT
ACGATGTATACAGGTACCTGCCTCCAGCCACACAGGTGGTTCTCATCAGTGCCACGCTGCCACACGAGAT
TCTGGAGATGACCAACAAGTTCATGACCGACCCAATCCGCATCTTGGTGAAACGTGATGAATTGACTCTG
GAAGGCATCAAGCAATTTTTCGTGGCAGTGGAGAGGGAAGAGTGGAAATTTGACACTCTGTGTGACCTCT
ACGACACACTGACCATCACTCAGGCGGTCATCTTCTGCAACACCAAAAGAAAGGTGGACTGGCTGACGGA
GAAAATGAGGGAAGCCAACTTCACTGTATCCTCAATGCATGGAGACATGCCCCAGAAAGAGCGGGAGTCC
ATCATGAAGGAGTTCCGGTCGGGCGCCAGCCGAGTGCTTATTTCTACAGATGTCTGGGCCAGGGGGTTGG
ATGTCCCTCAGGTGTCCCTCATCATTAACTATGATCTCCCTAATAACAGAGAATTGTACATACACAGAAT
TGGGAGATCAGGTCGATACGGCCGGAAGGGTGTGGCCATTAACTTTGTAAAGAATGACGACATCCGCATC
CTCAGAGATATCGAGCAGTACTATTCCACTCAGATTGATGAGATGCCGATGAACGTTGCTGATCTTATCT
GACAATTCTGCAGTCGACGGTACCGCGGGCCCGGGATCCACCGGATCTAGATAACTGATCATAATCAGCC
ATACCACATTTGTAGAGGTTTTACTTGCTTTAAAAAACCTCCCACACCTCCCCCTGAACCTGAAACATAA
AATGAATGCAATTGTTGTTGTTAACTTGTTTATTGCAGCTTATAATGGTTACAAATAAAGCAATAGCATC
ACAAATTTCACAAATAAAGCATTTTTTTCACTGCATTCTAGTTGTGGTTTGTCCAAACTCATCAATGTAT
CTTAACGCGTAAATTGTAAGCGTTAATATTTTGTTAAAATTCGCGTTAAATTTTTGTTAAATCAGCTCAT
TTTTTAACCAATAGGCCGAAATCGGCAAAATCCCTTATAAATCAAAAGAATAGACCGAGATAGGGT
[37 nt withheld, positions 2447-2483]
AAAGAACGTGGACTCCAACGTCAAAGG
[49 nt withheld, positions 2511-2559]
T
[91 nt withheld, positions 2561-2651]
G
[124 nt withheld, positions 2653-2776]
CAGGTGGCACTTTTCGGGGAAATGTGCGCGGAACCCCTATTTGTTTATTTTTCTAAATACATTCAAATAT
GTATCCGCTCATGAGACAATAACCCTGATAAATGCTTCAATAATATTGAAAAAGGAAGAGTCCTGAGGCG
GAAAGAACCAGCTGTGGAATGTGTGTCAGTTAGGGTGTGGAAAGTCCCCAGGCTCCCCAGCAGGCAGAAG
TATGCAAAGCATGCATCTCAATTAGTCAGCAACCAGGTGTGGAAAGTCCCCAGGCTCCCCAGCAGGCAGA
AGTATGCAAAGCATGCATCTCAATTAGTCAGCAACCATAGTCCCGCCCCTAACTCCGCCCATCCCGCCCC
TAACTCCGCCCAGTTCCGCCCATTCTCCGCCCCATGGCTGACTAATTTTTTTTATTTATGCAGAGGCCGA
GGCCGCCTCGGCCTCTGAGCTATTCCAGAAGTAGTGAGGAGGCTTTTTTGGAGGCCTAGGCTTTTGCAAA
GATCGATCAAGAGACAGGATGAGGATCGTTTCGCATGATTGAACAAGATGGATTGCACGCAGGTTCTCCG
GCCGCTTGGGTGGAGAGGCTATTCGGCTATGACTGGGCACAACAGACAATCGGCTGCTCTGATGCCGCCG
TGTTCCGGCTGTCAGCGCAGGGGCGCCCGGTTCTTTTTGTCAAGACCGACCTGTCCGGTGCCCTGAATGA
ACTGCAAGACGAGGCAGCGCGGCTATCGTGGCTGGCCACGACGGGCGTTCCTTGCGCAGCTGTGCTCGAC
GTTGTCACTGAAGCGGGAAGGGACTGGCTGCTATTGGGCGAAGTGCCGGGGCAGGATCTCCTGTCATCTC
ACCTTGCTCCTGCCGAGAAAGTATCCATCATGGCTGATGCAATGCGGCGGCTGCATACGCTTGATCCGGC
TACCTGCCCATTCGACCACCAAGCGAAACATCGCATCGAGCGAGCACGTACTCGGATGGAAGCCGGTCTT
GTCGATCAGGATGATCTGGACGAAGAGCATCAGGGGCTCGCGCCAGCCGAACTGTTCGCCAGGCTCAAGG
CGAGCATGCCCGACGGCGAGGATCTCGTCGTGACCCATGGCGATGCCTGCTTGCCGAATATCATGGTGGA
AAATGGCCGCTTTTCTGGATTCATCGACTGTGGCCGGCTGGGTGTGGCGGACCGCTATCAGGACATAGCG
TTGGCTACCCGTGATATTGCTGAAGAGCTTGGCGGCGAATGGGCTGACCGCTTCCTCGTGCTTTACGGTA
TCGCCGCTCCCGATTCGCAGCGCATCGCCTTCTATCGCCTTCTTGACGAGTTCTTCTGAGCGGGACTCTG
GGGTTCGAAATGACCGACCAAGCGACGCCCAACCTGCCATCACGAGATTTCGATTCCACCGCCGCCTTCT
ATGAAAGGTTGGGCTTCGGAATCGTTTTCCGGGACGCCGGCTGGATGATCCTCCAGCGCGGGGATCTCAT
GCTGGAGTTCTTCGCCCACCCTAGGGGGAGGCTAACTGAAACACGGAAGGAGACAATACCGGAAGGAACC
CGCGCTATGACGGCAATAAAAAGACAGAATAAAACGCACGGTGTTGGGTCGTTTGTTCATAAACGCGGGG
TTCGGTCCCAGGGCTGGCACTCTGTCGATACCCCACCGAGACCCCATTGGGGCCAATACGCCCGCGTTTC
TTCCTTTTCCCCACCCCACCCCCCAAGTTCGGGTGAAGGCCCAGGGCTCGCAGCCAACGTCGGGGCGGCA
GGCCCTGCCATAGCCTCAGGTTACTCATATATACTTTAGATTGATTTAAAACTTCATTTTTAATTTAAAA
GGATCTAGGTGAAGATCCTTTTTGATAATCTCATGACCAAAATCCCTTAACGTGAGTTTTCGTTCCACTG
AGCGTCAGACCCCGTAGAAAAGATCAAAGGATCTTCTTGAGATCCTTTTTTTCTGCGCGTAATCTGCTGC
TTGCAAACAAAAAAACCACCGCTACCAGCGGTGGTTTGTTTGCCGGATCAAGAGCTACCAACTCTTTTTC
CGAAGGTAACTGGCTTCAGCAGAGCGCAGATACCAAATACTGTTCTTCTAGTGTAGCCGTAGTTAGGCCA
CCACTTCAAGAACTCTGTAGCACCGCCTACATACCTCGCTCTGCTAATCCTGTTACCAGTGGCTGCTGCC
AGTGGCGATAAGTCGTGTCTTACCGGGTTGGACTCAAGACGATAGTTACCGGATAAGGCGCAGCGGTCGG
GCTGAACGGGGGGTTCGTGCACACAGCCCAGCTTGGAGCGAACGACCTACACCGAACTGAGATACCTACA
GCGTGAGCTATGAGAAAGCGCCACGCTTCCCGAAGGGAGAAAGGCGGACAGGTATCCGGTAAGCGGCAGG
GTCGGAACAGGAGAGCGCACGAGGGAGCTTCCAGGGGGAAACGCCTGGTATCTTTATAGTCCTGTCGGGT
TTCGCCACCTCTGACTTGAGCGTCGATTTTTGTGATGCTCGTCAGGGGGGCGGAGCCTATGGAAAAACGC
CAGCAACGCGGCCTTTTTACGGTTCCTGGCCTTTTGCTGGCCTTTTGCTCACATGTTCTTTCCTGCGTTA
TCCCCTGATTCTGTGGATAACCGTATTACCGCCATGCAT
