Features (pLannotate 1.2.2; 18 found; start..end, strand, type, name):
     61..364     +  enhancer       CMV enhancer: human cytomegalovirus immediate early enhancer
    365..568     +  promoter       CMV promoter: human cytomegalovirus (CMV) immediate early promoter
    564..597     +  LTR            5' LTR (truncated) (fragment): truncated 5' long terminal repeat (LTR) from HIV-1
    613..631     +  promoter       T7 promoter: promoter for bacteriophage T7 RNA polymerase
    665..730     +  CDS            N (fragment): REGN_LAMBD - Experimental evidence at protein level: Swiss-Prot protein existence level 1. Plays a role as a transcriptional antitermination factor that allows the virus to initiate its lytic phase. Activates expression of the delayed viral early genes by modifying host RNA polymerase (RNAP) into a form that is resistant to termination signals. This antitermination function requires the host NusA protein which serves to stabilize the interaction between antitermination protein N and host RNA polymerase. From Escherichia phage lambda (Bacteriophage lambda).
    755..781     +  CDS            3xHA (fragment): three tandem HA epitope tags
    797..2029    +  CDS            EIF4A3: IF4A3_HUMAN - Also known as DDX48, KIAA0111. Experimental evidence at protein level: Swiss-Prot protein existence level 1. ATP-dependent RNA helicase (PubMed:16170325). Involved in pre-mRNA splicing as component of the spliceosome (PubMed:11991638, PubMed:22961380, PubMed:28502770, PubMed:28076346, PubMed:29301961). Core component of the splicing-dependent multiprotein exon junction complex (EJC) deposited at splice junctions on mRNAs (PubMed:16209946, PubMed:16170325, PubMed:16314458, PubMed:16923391, PubMed:16931718, PubMed:19033377, PubMed:20479275). The EJC is a dynamic structure consistin
   2034..2069    +  misc_feature   MCS (fragment): multiple cloning site
   2086..2170    +  CDS            large T antigen (fragment): large T antigen from SV40 (simian virus 40)
   2193..2314    +  polyA_signal   SV40 poly(A) signal: SV40 polyadenylation signal
   2348..2776    -  rep_origin     f1 ori (sequence partly withheld): f1 bacteriophage origin of replication; arrow indicates direction of (+) strand synthesis
   2803..2907    +  promoter       AmpR promoter: bla
   2909..3266    +  promoter       SV40 promoter: SV40 enhancer and early promoter
   3301..4095    +  CDS            NeoR/KanR: aminoglycoside phosphotransferase from Tn5; aph(3')-II (or nptII); confers resistance to neomycin, kanamycin, and G418 (Geneticin®)
   4116..4268    +  CDS            ble (fragment): BLE_KLEPN - Experimental evidence at protein level: Swiss-Prot protein existence level 1. Binding protein with a strong affinity to the bleomycin family of antibiotics. Binds to CL990; an antimitotic-antibiotic compound. From Klebsiella pneumoniae.
   4327..4374    +  polyA_signal   HSV TK poly(A) signal: herpes simplex virus thymidine kinase polyadenylation signal (Cole and Stacy, 1985)
   4465..4481    -  polyA_signal   bGH poly(A) signal (fragment): bovine growth hormone polyadenylation signal
   4703..5291    +  rep_origin     ori: high-copy-number ColE1/pMB1/pBR322/pUC origin of replication
>Addgene plasmid #146578 | pLNHA-C1-HseIF4A3_I | analyzer sequence | sequence record 289024
TAGTTATTAATAGTAATCAATTACGGGGTCATTAGTTCATAGCCCATATATGGAGTTCCGCGTTACATAA
CTTACGGTAAATGGCCCGCCTGGCTGACCGCCCAACGACCCCCGCCCATTGACGTCAATAATGACGTATG
TTCCCATAGTAACGCCAATAGGGACTTTCCATTGACGTCAATGGGTGGAGTATTTACGGTAAACTGCCCA
CTTGGCAGTACATCAAGTGTATCATATGCCAAGTACGCCCCCTATTGACGTCAATGACGGTAAATGGCCC
GCCTGGCATTATGCCCAGTACATGACCTTATGGGACTTTCCTACTTGGCAGTACATCTACGTATTAGTCA
TCGCTATTACCATGGTGATGCGGTTTTGGCAGTACATCAATGGGCGTGGATAGCGGTTTGACTCACGGGG
ATTTCCAAGTCTCCACCCCATTGACGTCAATGGGAGTTTGTTTTGGCACCAAAATCAACGGGACTTTCCA
AAATGTCGTAACAACTCCGCCCCATTGACGCAAATGGGCGGTAGGCGTGTACGGTGGGAGGTCTATATAA
GCAGAGCTCTCTGGCTAACTAGAGAACCCACTGCTTACTGGCTTATCGAAATTAATACGACTCACTATAG
GGAGACCCAAGCTCTAGCGCTACCGGTCGCCACCATGGACGCACAAACACGACGACGTGAGCGTCGCGCT
GAGAAACAAGCTCAATGGAAAGCTGCAAACGGTGGATCTCCTCCACATATGGCTTACCCATACGATGTTC
CAGATTACGCTCCTCCATCTCGAGCTATGGCGACCACGGCCACGATGGCGACCTCGGGCTCGGCGCGAAA
GCGGCTGCTCAAAGAGGAAGACATGACTAAAGTGGAATTCGAGACCAGCGAGGAGGTGGATGTGACCCCC
ACGTTCGACACCATGGGCCTGCGGGAGGACCTGCTGCGGGGCATCTACGCTTACGGTTTTGAAAAACCAT
CAGCAATCCAGCAACGAGCAATCAAGCAGATCATCAAAGGGAGAGATGTCATCGCACAGTCTCAGTCCGG
CACAGGAAAAACAGCCACCTTCAGTATCTCAGTCCTCCAGTGTTTGGATATTCAGGTTCGTGAAACTCAA
GCTTTGATCTTGGCTCCCACAAGAGAGTTGGCTGTGCAGATCCAGAAGGGGCTGCTTGCTCTCGGTGACT
ACATGAATGTCCAGTGCCATGCCTGCATTGGAGGCACCAATGTTGGCGAGGACATCAGGAAGCTGGATTA
CGGACAGCATGTTGTCGCGGGCACTCCAGGGCGTGTTTTTGATATGATTCGTCGCAGAAGCCTAAGGACA
CGTGCTATCAAAATGTTGGTTTTGGATGAAGCTGATGAAATGTTGAATAAAGGTTTCAAAGAGCAGATTT
ACGATGTATACAGGTACCTGCCTCCAGCCACACAGGTGGTTCTCATCAGTGCCACGCTGCCACACGAGAT
TCTGGAGATGACCAACAAGTTCATGACCGACCCAATCCGCATCTTGGTGAAACGTGATGAATTGACTCTG
GAAGGCATCAAGCAATTTTTCGTGGCAGTGGAGAGGGAAGAGTGGAAATTTGACACTCTGTGTGACCTCT
ACGACACACTGACCATCACTCAGGCGGTCATCTTCTGCAACACCAAAAGAAAGGTGGACTGGCTGACGGA
GAAAATGAGGGAAGCCAACTTCACTGTATCCTCAATGCATGGAGACATGCCCCAGAAAGAGCGGGAGTCC
ATCATGAAGGAGTTCCGGTCGGGCGCCAGCCGAGTGCTTATTTCTACAGATGTCTGGGCCAGGGGGTTGG
ATGTCCCTCAGGTGTCCCTCATCATTAACTATGATCTCCCTAATAACAGAGAATTGTACATACACAGAAT
TGGGAGATCAGGTCGATACGGCCGGAAGGGTGTGGCCATTAACTTTGTAAAGAATGACGACATCCGCATC
CTCAGAGATATCGAGCAGTACTATTCCACTCAGATTGATGAGATGCCGATGAACGTTGCTGATCTTATCT
GACAATTCTGCAGTCGACGGTACCGCGGGCCCGGGATCCACCGGATCTAGATAACTGATCATAATCAGCC
ATACCACATTTGTAGAGGTTTTACTTGCTTTAAAAAACCTCCCACACCTCCCCCTGAACCTGAAACATAA
AATGAATGCAATTGTTGTTGTTAACTTGTTTATTGCAGCTTATAATGGTTACAAATAAAGCAATAGCATC
ACAAATTTCACAAATAAAGCATTTTTTTCACTGCATTCTAGTTGTGGTTTGTCCAAACTCATCAATGTAT
CTTAACGCGTAAATTGTAAGCGTTAATATTTTGTTAAAATTCGCGTTAAATTTTTGTTAAATCAGCTCAT
TTTTTAACCAATAGGCCGAAATCGGCAAAATCCCTTATAAATCAAAAGAATAGACCGAGATAGGGT
[37 nt withheld, positions 2447-2483]
AAAGAACGTGGACTCCAACGTCAAAGG
[49 nt withheld, positions 2511-2559]
T
[91 nt withheld, positions 2561-2651]
G
[124 nt withheld, positions 2653-2776]
CAGGTGGCACTTTTCGGGGAAATGTGCGCGGAACCCCTATTTGTTTATTTTTCTAAATACATTCAAATAT
GTATCCGCTCATGAGACAATAACCCTGATAAATGCTTCAATAATATTGAAAAAGGAAGAGTCCTGAGGCG
GAAAGAACCAGCTGTGGAATGTGTGTCAGTTAGGGTGTGGAAAGTCCCCAGGCTCCCCAGCAGGCAGAAG
TATGCAAAGCATGCATCTCAATTAGTCAGCAACCAGGTGTGGAAAGTCCCCAGGCTCCCCAGCAGGCAGA
AGTATGCAAAGCATGCATCTCAATTAGTCAGCAACCATAGTCCCGCCCCTAACTCCGCCCATCCCGCCCC
TAACTCCGCCCAGTTCCGCCCATTCTCCGCCCCATGGCTGACTAATTTTTTTTATTTATGCAGAGGCCGA
GGCCGCCTCGGCCTCTGAGCTATTCCAGAAGTAGTGAGGAGGCTTTTTTGGAGGCCTAGGCTTTTGCAAA
GATCGATCAAGAGACAGGATGAGGATCGTTTCGCATGATTGAACAAGATGGATTGCACGCAGGTTCTCCG
GCCGCTTGGGTGGAGAGGCTATTCGGCTATGACTGGGCACAACAGACAATCGGCTGCTCTGATGCCGCCG
TGTTCCGGCTGTCAGCGCAGGGGCGCCCGGTTCTTTTTGTCAAGACCGACCTGTCCGGTGCCCTGAATGA
ACTGCAAGACGAGGCAGCGCGGCTATCGTGGCTGGCCACGACGGGCGTTCCTTGCGCAGCTGTGCTCGAC
GTTGTCACTGAAGCGGGAAGGGACTGGCTGCTATTGGGCGAAGTGCCGGGGCAGGATCTCCTGTCATCTC
ACCTTGCTCCTGCCGAGAAAGTATCCATCATGGCTGATGCAATGCGGCGGCTGCATACGCTTGATCCGGC
TACCTGCCCATTCGACCACCAAGCGAAACATCGCATCGAGCGAGCACGTACTCGGATGGAAGCCGGTCTT
GTCGATCAGGATGATCTGGACGAAGAGCATCAGGGGCTCGCGCCAGCCGAACTGTTCGCCAGGCTCAAGG
CGAGCATGCCCGACGGCGAGGATCTCGTCGTGACCCATGGCGATGCCTGCTTGCCGAATATCATGGTGGA
AAATGGCCGCTTTTCTGGATTCATCGACTGTGGCCGGCTGGGTGTGGCGGACCGCTATCAGGACATAGCG
TTGGCTACCCGTGATATTGCTGAAGAGCTTGGCGGCGAATGGGCTGACCGCTTCCTCGTGCTTTACGGTA
TCGCCGCTCCCGATTCGCAGCGCATCGCCTTCTATCGCCTTCTTGACGAGTTCTTCTGAGCGGGACTCTG
GGGTTCGAAATGACCGACCAAGCGACGCCCAACCTGCCATCACGAGATTTCGATTCCACCGCCGCCTTCT
ATGAAAGGTTGGGCTTCGGAATCGTTTTCCGGGACGCCGGCTGGATGATCCTCCAGCGCGGGGATCTCAT
GCTGGAGTTCTTCGCCCACCCTAGGGGGAGGCTAACTGAAACACGGAAGGAGACAATACCGGAAGGAACC
CGCGCTATGACGGCAATAAAAAGACAGAATAAAACGCACGGTGTTGGGTCGTTTGTTCATAAACGCGGGG
TTCGGTCCCAGGGCTGGCACTCTGTCGATACCCCACCGAGACCCCATTGGGGCCAATACGCCCGCGTTTC
TTCCTTTTCCCCACCCCACCCCCCAAGTTCGGGTGAAGGCCCAGGGCTCGCAGCCAACGTCGGGGCGGCA
GGCCCTGCCATAGCCTCAGGTTACTCATATATACTTTAGATTGATTTAAAACTTCATTTTTAATTTAAAA
GGATCTAGGTGAAGATCCTTTTTGATAATCTCATGACCAAAATCCCTTAACGTGAGTTTTCGTTCCACTG
AGCGTCAGACCCCGTAGAAAAGATCAAAGGATCTTCTTGAGATCCTTTTTTTCTGCGCGTAATCTGCTGC
TTGCAAACAAAAAAACCACCGCTACCAGCGGTGGTTTGTTTGCCGGATCAAGAGCTACCAACTCTTTTTC
CGAAGGTAACTGGCTTCAGCAGAGCGCAGATACCAAATACTGTCCTTCTAGTGTAGCCGTAGTTAGGCCA
CCACTTCAAGAACTCTGTAGCACCGCCTACATACCTCGCTCTGCTAATCCTGTTACCAGTGGCTGCTGCC
AGTGGCGATAAGTCGTGTCTTACCGGGTTGGACTCAAGACGATAGTTACCGGATAAGGCGCAGCGGTCGG
GCTGAACGGGGGGTTCGTGCACACAGCCCAGCTTGGAGCGAACGACCTACACCGAACTGAGATACCTACA
GCGTGAGCTATGAGAAAGCGCCACGCTTCCCGAAGGGAGAAAGGCGGACAGGTATCCGGTAAGCGGCAGG
GTCGGAACAGGAGAGCGCACGAGGGAGCTTCCAGGGGGAAACGCCTGGTATCTTTATAGTCCTGTCGGGT
TTCGCCACCTCTGACTTGAGCGTCGATTTTTGTGATGCTCGTCAGGGGGGCGGAGCCTATGGAAAAACGC
CAGCAACGCGGCCTTTTTACGGTTCCTGGCCTTTTGCTGGCCTTTTGCTCACATGTTCTTTCCTGCGTTA
TCCCCTGATTCTGTGGATAACCGTATTACCGCCATGCAT
